>Addgene plasmid #23241 | GFP-bCdc42 | addgene partial sequence | sequence record 29097 | 23241 with EGFP-C
CTCGGCTGGACGAGCTGTACAAGTCCGGCCGGACTCAGATCTCGAGCTCAAGCTTCGAATTCACCATGCA
GACAATTAAGTGTGTTGTTGTGGGCGATGGTGCTGTTGGTAAAACATGTCTCCTGATATCCTACACAACA
AACAAATTTCCATCGGAATATGTACCGACTGTTTTTGACAACTATGCAGTCACAGTTATGATTGGTGGAG
AACCATATACTCTTGGACTTTTTGATACTGCAGGGCAAGAGGATTATGACAGATTACGACCGCTGAGTTA
TCCACAAACAGATGTATTTCTAGTCTGTTTTTCAGTGGTCTCTCCATCTTCATTTGAAAACGTGAAAGAA
AAGTGGGTGCCTGAGATAACTCACCACTGTCCAAAGACTCCTTTCTTGCTTGTTGGGACTCAAATTGATC
TCAGAGATGACCCCTCTACTATTGAGAAACTTGCCAAGAACAAACAGAAGCCTATCACTCCAGAGACTGC
TGAAAAGCTGGCCCGTGACCTGAAGGCTGTCAAGTATGTGGAGTGTTCTGCACTTACACAGAGAGGTCTG
AAGAATGTGTTTGATGAGGCTATCCTAGCTGCCCTCGAGCCTCCGGAAACTCAACCCAAAAGGAAGTGCT
GTATATTCTAATCTAGA
