[The description below was written by a language model from this plasmid's Addgene catalogue record.]
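Description:
GFP-bCdc42 is a mammalian expression plasmid built on the Clontech pEGFP-C backbone (about 4.7 kb without insert) that carries a 576 bp human CDC42 coding sequence cloned by restriction enzyme digestion. Because the EGFP tag is supplied by the backbone and lies upstream of the cloning site, the construct expresses Cdc42 with EGFP fused to its N terminus. This orientation leaves the C terminus of the GTPase free, which matters for Rho family proteins because their C-terminal CAAX motif directs the lipid modification and subsequent processing needed for membrane association. The "b" in the name probably denotes a particular Cdc42 isoform, but the record does not explain it. The record also does not list the promoter or other regulatory elements; pEGFP-C series vectors generally drive the fusion from a CMV immediate-early promoter, though this is not stated for this entry.

The plasmid is propagated in E. coli under kanamycin selection, and the same backbone provides neomycin resistance, so that stably transfected mammalian cells can be selected with G418. The copy number is recorded as unknown.

The associated publication concerns the modification of Rho family GTPases and their dependence on CAAX-signaled posttranslational processing. This suggests the construct is used to visualize the subcellular localization of fluorescently tagged Cdc42 in live or fixed mammalian cells, and to examine how that localization responds when prenylation or downstream CAAX processing steps are perturbed. No feature table was supplied, so the detailed element layout cannot be confirmed from the record.
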