Addgene plasmid #23241: GFP-bCdc42
Depositing lab: Channing Der. Depositing organization: University of North Carolina at Chapel Hill. Publication: Rho Family GTPase modification and dependence on CAAX motif-signaled posttranslational modification. Roberts PJ, Mitin N, Keller PJ, Chenette EJ, Madigan JP, Currin RO, Cox AD, Wilson O, Kirschmeier P, Der CJ. J Biol Chem. 2008 Sep 12. 283(37):25150-63. 10.1074/jbc.M800882200 PubMed 18614539.
Backbone
  Vector backbone: pEGFP-C
  Backbone manufacturer: Clontech
  Backbone size w/o insert (bp): 4700
  Vector type: Mammalian Expression
  Selectable markers: Neomycin (select with G418)
Growth in bacteria
  Bacterial resistance: Kanamycin, 50 μg/mL
  Growth temperature: 37°C
  Growth strain: DH5alpha
  Copy number: Unknown
Gene/Insert
  Gene/Insert name: Cdc42
  Species: H. sapiens (human)
  Insert size (bp): 576
  GenBank ID: NP_426359
  Entrez Gene: CDC42 (a.k.a. CDC42Hs, G25K, TKS)
  Tag / fusion protein: EGFP (N terminal on backbone)
  Cloning method: Restriction Enzyme
  Sequencing primers: 5′ EGFP-C
Terms and licenses: Academic/Nonprofit Terms; Industry Terms: Not Available to Industry
How to cite: GFP-bCdc42 was a gift from Channing Der (Addgene plasmid # 23241 ; http://n2t.net/addgene:23241 ; RRID:Addgene_23241)
